>Addgene plasmid #52105 | pGEM-and4 in situ probe | depositor full sequence | sequence record 80478 | pGEM-and4 in situ probe sequence 3734 bps
GGGCGAATTGGGCCCGACGTCGCATGCTCCCGGCCGCCATGGCGGCCGCGGGAATTCGATTCGCACAGAA
CTCTTACCTGTCCATTCATCACCGACAGATCATCCTCAGAAGCAGAGCGCGCTTAATGACGAGTGTGTGT
GTGTGTGAGGGTCAGAGGTCATGATGTCTGCGGTGTGTATGCTGTCCGTCCTGCTGCTGATCTGCGGTCA
GCTGGAGGCGAAATCCCTGATGGAGATCCTCAGCCCGGATGGAGCGCTCAGTCTGGACTCCAGCAAGGCT
CATGAGTTTCTGTCCAGTTCTCGACCCAAGCGGAGCCTGGACCCACGCTGGCACCGGCAGAGCCCAGACT
TCCAGGCCTACTACAAATACTACAGCAGCATCGGGCACACAGAGGGCCTGTATGAGGTGGACCGGATCCG
CATGCAGTACCAGCAGATGCGGCACCTGGAGCAGCTCCACGGCCCCGATGCACCCTACTTCCAGAACCGG
CTGGGCCGACCGGCGCTTCCTGCGCTTCCCAAATGTGATCCTGCAACAGACAAGGGCTGCAGAGTGTCCC
CGCCCCCAGCCATAGCCCCACCCCCCACCGCAGTGAAGGGCCCTGTGGCTCCGCCCCCTGCTGCCGTGAA
GGGCCCCGTGGCTCCGCCCCTCAGTCAGGCAGATGTGGTGTATCTGTGCAATGCTAAAGACCCGCTCTGC
AGGCCGCACATCGTCTACATGCCCGCGGGGGCCGTCCCGGTGCTGTGCGACCCACGCTACCATCCCAACT
GCAAGCTGAATCACTAGTGAATTCGCGGCCGCCTGCAGGTCGACCATATGGGAGAGCTCCCAACGCGTTG
GATGCATAGCTTGAGTATTCTATAGTGTCACCTAAATAGCTTGGCGTAATCATGGTCATAGCTGTTTCCT
GTGTGAAATTGTTATCCGCTCACAATTCCACACAACATACGAGCCGGAAGCATAAAGTGTAAAGCCTGGG
GTGCCTAATGAGTGAGCTAACTCACATTAATTGCGTTGCGCTCACTGCCCGCTTTCCAGTCGGGAAACCT
GTCGTGCCAGCTGCATTAATGAATCGGCCAACGCGCGGGGAGAGGCGGTTTGCGTATTGGGCGCTCTTCC
GCTTCCTCGCTCACTGACTCGCTGCGCTCGGTCGTTCGGCTGCGGCGAGCGGTATCAGCTCACTCAAAGG
CGGTAATACGGTTATCCACAGAATCAGGGGATAACGCAGGAAAGAACATGTGAGCAAAAGGCCAGCAAAA
GGCCAGGAACCGTAAAAAGGCCGCGTTGCTGGCGTTTTTCCATAGGCTCCGCCCCCCTGACGAGCATCAC
AAAAATCGACGCTCAAGTCAGAGGTGGCGAAACCCGACAGGACTATAAAGATACCAGGCGTTTCCCCCTG
GAAGCTCCCTCGTGCGCTCTCCTGTTCCGACCCTGCCGCTTACCGGATACCTGTCCGCCTTTCTCCCTTC
GGGAAGCGTGGCGCTTTCTCATAGCTCACGCTGTAGGTATCTCAGTTCGGTGTAGGTCGTTCGCTCCAAG
CTGGGCTGTGTGCACGAACCCCCCGTTCAGCCCGACCGCTGCGCCTTATCCGGTAACTATCGTCTTGAGT
CCAACCCGGTAAGACACGACTTATCGCCACTGGCAGCAGCCACTGGTAACAGGATTAGCAGAGCGAGGTA
TGTAGGCGGTGCTACAGAGTTCTTGAAGTGGTGGCCTAACTACGGCTACACTAGAAGAACAGTATTTGGT
ATCTGCGCTCTGCTGAAGCCAGTTACCTTCGGAAAAAGAGTTGGTAGCTCTTGATCCGGCAAACAAACCA
CCGCTGGTAGCGGTGGTTTTTTTGTTTGCAAGCAGCAGATTACGCGCAGAAAAAAAGGATCTCAAGAAGA
TCCTTTGATCTTTTCTACGGGGTCTGACGCTCAGTGGAACGAAAACTCACGTTAAGGGATTTTGGTCATG
AGATTATCAAAAAGGATCTTCACCTAGATCCTTTTAAATTAAAAATGAAGTTTTAAATCAATCTAAAGTA
TATATGAGTAAACTTGGTCTGACAGTTACCAATGCTTAATCAGTGAGGCACCTATCTCAGCGATCTGTCT
ATTTCGTTCATCCATAGTTGCCTGACTCCCCGTCGTGTAGATAACTACGATACGGGAGGGCTTACCATCT
GGCCCCAGTGCTGCAATGATACCGCGAGACCCACGCTCACCGGCTCCAGATTTATCAGCAATAAACCAGC
CAGCCGGAAGGGCCGAGCGCAGAAGTGGTCCTGCAACTTTATCCGCCTCCATCCAGTCTATTAATTGTTG
CCGGGAAGCTAGAGTAAGTAGTTCGCCAGTTAATAGTTTGCGCAACGTTGTTGCCATTGCTACAGGCATC
GTGGTGTCACGCTCGTCGTTTGGTATGGCTTCATTCAGCTCCGGTTCCCAACGATCAAGGCGAGTTACAT
GATCCCCCATGTTGTGCAAAAAAGCGGTTAGCTCCTTCGGTCCTCCGATCGTTGTCAGAAGTAAGTTGGC
CGCAGTGTTATCACTCATGGTTATGGCAGCACTGCATAATTCTCTTACTGTCATGCCATCCGTAAGATGC
TTTTCTGTGACTGGTGAGTACTCAACCAAGTCATTCTGAGAATAGTGTATGCGGCGACCGAGTTGCTCTT
GCCCGGCGTCAATACGGGATAATACCGCGCCACATAGCAGAACTTTAAAAGTGCTCATCATTGGAAAACG
TTCTTCGGGGCGAAAACTCTCAAGGATCTTACCGCTGTTGAGATCCAGTTCGATGTAACCCACTCGTGCA
CCCAACTGATCTTCAGCATCTTTTACTTTCACCAGCGTTTCTGGGTGAGCAAAAACAGGAAGGCAAAATG
CCGCAAAAAAGGGAATAAGGGCGACACGGAAATGTTGAATACTCATACTCTTCCTTTTTCAATATTATTG
AAGCATTTATCAGGGTTATTGTCTCATGAGCGGATACATATTTGAATGTATTTAGAAAAATAAACAAATA
GGGGTTCCGCGCACATTTCCCCGAAAAGTGCCACCTGATGCGGTGTGAAATACCGCACAGATGCGTAAGG
AGAAAATACCGCATCAGGAAATTGTAAGCGTTAATATTTTGTTAAAATTCGCGTTAAATTTTTGTTAAAT
CAGCTCATTTTTTAACCAATAGGCCGAAATCGGCAAAATCCCTTATAAATCAAAAGAATAGACCGAGATA
GGGT
[37 nt withheld, positions 3225-3261]
AAAGAACGTGGACTCCAACGTCAAAGG
[49 nt withheld, positions 3289-3337]
T
[91 nt withheld, positions 3339-3429]
G
[124 nt withheld, positions 3431-3554]
CCATTCGCCATTCAGGCTGCGCAACTGTTGGGAAGGGCGATCGGTGCGGGCCTCTTCGCTATTACGCCAG
CTGGCGAAAGGGGGATGTGCTGCAAGGCGATTAAGTTGGGTAACGCCAGGGTTTTCCCAGTCACGACGTT
GTAAAACGACGGCCAGTGAATTGTAATACGACTCACTATA
Features (pLannotate 1.2.2; 13 found; start..end, strand, type, name):
    785..847     -  CDS            VESPI_VESMG (fragment): Experimental evidence at protein level: Swiss-Prot protein existence level 1. Shows contractile activity on isolated ileum smooth muscle. From Vespa magnifica (Hornet).
    859..877     -  promoter       SP6 promoter: promoter for bacteriophage SP6 RNA polymerase
    919..935     -  protein_bind   lac operator: The lac repressor binds to the lac operator to inhibit transcription in E. coli. This inhibition can be relieved by adding lactose or isopropyl-β-D-thiogalactopyranoside (IPTG). lac repressor encoded by lacI
    943..973     -  promoter       lac promoter: promoter for the E. coli lac operon
    988..1009    -  protein_bind   CAP binding site: CAP binding activates transcription in the presence of cAMP. E. coli catabolite activator protein
   1022..1114    -  CDS            lacI (fragment): lac repressor; lacI; The lac repressor binds to the lac operator to inhibit transcription in E. coli. This inhibition can be relieved by adding lactose or isopropyl-β-D-thiogalactopyranoside (IPTG).
   1297..1885    -  rep_origin     ori: high-copy-number ColE1/pMB1/pBR322/pUC origin of replication
   2056..2916    -  CDS            AmpR: β-lactamase; bla; confers resistance to ampicillin, carbenicillin, and related antibiotics
   2917..3021    -  promoter       AmpR promoter: bla
   3048..3098    +  misc_feature   bom (fragment): basis of mobility region from pBR322
   3126..3554    -  rep_origin     f1 ori (sequence partly withheld): f1 bacteriophage origin of replication; arrow indicates direction of (+) strand synthesis
   3558..3715    -  CDS            lacZα (fragment): LacZα fragment of β-galactosidase; lacZ fragment
   3718..2       +  promoter       T7 promoter (across the origin): promoter for bacteriophage T7 RNA polymerase
