[The description below was written by a language model from this plasmid's Addgene catalogue record and pLannotate feature annotations shown in this document.]
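Description:
pGEM-and4 in situ probe is a riboprobe template plasmid built on the Promega pGEM-T Easy TA-cloning backbone (about 3.0 kb), carrying a roughly 700 bp fragment of the zebrafish (Danio rerio) actinodin 4 gene, and4, for a total of about 3.7 kb. It is propagated in E. coli as a high-copy plasmid through its ColE1/pUC-type origin and selected with ampicillin via the β-lactamase (AmpR) gene and its native promoter. An f1 phage origin is also present, a standard backbone element that permits single-stranded DNA production.

The cloning site lies between opposing bacteriophage T7 and SP6 RNA polymerase promoters. It sits within the lacZα region downstream of the lac promoter, operator and CAP binding site, an arrangement that normally allows blue/white screening; here lacZα is annotated only as a fragment, consistent with interruption by the insert. The feature table does not annotate the and4 fragment itself, but the unannotated stretch between the T7 and SP6 promoters corresponds to its expected position and size. The short hit to a hornet peptide next to the SP6 promoter is most likely a spurious automated match rather than a functional element.

According to the record, the plasmid is linearized with AatII and transcribed in vitro with SP6 polymerase, giving a run-off antisense RNA complementary to and4 mRNA. Such probes are typically labelled and used for in situ hybridization to map transcript distribution. The associated work concerns zebrafish fin regeneration. Although catalogued as a bacterial expression vector, it serves as an in vitro transcription template rather than for protein production.
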