Addgene plasmid #52105: pGEM-and4 in situ probe
Purpose: actinodin 4 and4 antisense in situ probe linearize w/ AatII SP6 pol
Depositing lab: Didier Stainier. Depositing organization: Max Planck Institute for Heart and Lung Research. Publication: Dynamics of zebrafish fin regeneration using a pulsed SILAC approach. Nolte H, Holper S, Housley MP, Islam S, Piller T, Konzer A, Stainier DY, Braun T, Kruger M. Proteomics. 2015 Feb;15(4):739-51. doi: 10.1002/pmic.201400316. PubMed 25504979.
Backbone
  Vector backbone: pGEM-T easy
  Backbone manufacturer: promega
  Backbone size w/o insert (bp): 3000
  Total vector size (bp): 3700
  Vector type: Bacterial Expression
Growth in bacteria
  Bacterial resistance: Ampicillin, 100 μg/mL
  Growth temperature: 37°C
  Growth strain: DH5alpha
  Copy number: High Copy
Gene/Insert
  Gene/Insert name: actinodin 4 in situ probe (alt name: and4)
  Species: D. rerio (zebrafish)
  Insert size (bp): 700
  Entrez Gene: and4 (a.k.a. zgc:172167)
Terms and licenses: Academic/Nonprofit Terms; Industry Terms: Not Available to Industry
How to cite: pGEM-and4 in situ probe was a gift from Didier Stainier (Addgene plasmid # 52105 ; http://n2t.net/addgene:52105 ; RRID:Addgene_52105)
