>Addgene plasmid #52105 | pGEM-and4 in situ probe | addgene partial sequence | sequence record 81943 | M13pUC-Fwd 5'-CCCAGTCACGACGTTGTAAAACG-3'
AATTGTAATACGACTCACTATAGGGCGAATTGGGCCCGACGTCGCATGCTCCCGGCCGCCATGGCGGCCG
CGGGAATTCGATTCGCACAGAACTCTTACCTGTCCATTCATCACCGACAGATCATCCTCAGAAGCAGAGC
GCGCTTAATGACGAGTGTGTGTGTGTGTGAGGGTCAGAGGTCATGATGTCTGCGGTGTGTATGCTGTCCG
TCCTGCTGCTGATCTGCGGTCAGCTGGAGGCGAAATCCCTGATGGAGATCCTCAGCCCGGATGGAGCGCT
CAGTCTGGACTCCAGCAAGGCTCATGAGTTTCTGTCCAGTTCTCGACCCAAGCGGAGCCTGGACCCACGC
TGGCACCGGCAGAGCCCAGACTTCCAGGCCTACTACAAATACTACAGCAGCATCGGGCACACAGAGGGCC
TGTATGAGGTGGACCGGATCCGCATGCAGTACCAGCAGATGCGGCACCTGGAGCAGCTCCACGGCCCCGA
TGCACCCTACTTCCAGAACCGGCTGGGCCGACCGGCGCTTCCTGCGCTTCCCAAATGTGATCCTGCAACA
GACAAGGGCTGCAGAGTGTCCCCGCCCCCAGCCATAGCCCCACCCCCCACCGCAGTGAAGGGCCCTGTGG
CTCCGCCCCCTGCTGCCGTGAAGGGCCCCGTGGCTCCGCCCCTCAGTCAGGCAGATGTGGTGTATCTGTG
CAATGCTAAAGACCCGCTCTGCAGGCCGCACATCGTCTACATGCCCGCGGGGGCCGTCCCGGTGCTGTGC
GACCCACGCTACCATCCCAACTGCAAGCTGAATCACTAGTGAATTCGCGGCCGCCTGCAGGTCGACCATA
TGGGAGAGCTCCCAACGCGTTGGATGCATAGCTTGAGTATTCTATAGTGTCACCTAAATAGCTTGGCGTA
ATCATGGTCATAGCTGTTTCCTGTGTGAAATTGTTATCCGCTCACAATTCCACACAACATACGAGCCGGA
AGCATAAAGTGTAAAGCCTGGGGTGCCTAATGAGTGAGCTAACTCACATTAATTGCGTTGCGCTCACTGC
CCGCT
